>Addgene plasmid #90658 | DYNC1H1 D1.1 gRNA | addgene full sequence | sequence record 182893 | Addgene NGS Result
AGCCGAACGACCGAGCGCAGCGAGTCAGTGAGCGAGGAAGCGGAAGAGCGCCCAATACGCAAACCGCCTC
TCCCCGCGCGTTGGCCGATTCATTAATGCAGCTGGCACGACAGGTTTCCCGACTGGAAAGCGGGCAGTGA
GCGCAACGCAATTAATGTGAGTTAGCTCACTCATTAGGCACCCCAGGCTTTACACTTTATGCTTCCGGCT
CGTATGTTGTGTGGAATTGTGAGCGGATAACAATTTCACACAGGAAACAGCTATGACCATGATTACGCCA
AGCGCGCAATTAACCCTCACTAAAGGGAACAAAAGCTGGAGCTGCAAGCTTAATGTAGTCTTATGCAATA
CTCTTGTAGTCTTGCAACATGGTAACGATGAGTTAGCAACATGCCTTACAAGGAGAGAAAAAGCACCGTG
CATGCCGATTGGTGGAAGTAAGGTGGTACGATCGTGCCTTATTAGGAAGGCAACAGACGGGTCTGACATG
GATTGGACGAACCACTGAATTGCCGCATTGCAGAGATATTGTATTTAAGTGCCTAGCTCGATACATAAAC
GGGTCTCTCTGGTTAGACCAGATCTGAGCCTGGGAGCTCTCTGGCTAACTAGGGAACCCACTGCTTAAGC
CTCAATAAAGCTTGCCTTGAGTGCTTCAAGTAGTGTGTGCCCGTCTGTTGTGTGACTCTGGTAACTAGAG
ATCCCTCAGACCCTTTTAGTCAGTGTGGAAAATCTCTAGCAGTGGCGCCCGAACAGGGACTTGAAAGCGA
AAGGGAAACCAGAGGAGCTCTCTCGACGCAGGACTCGGCTTGCTGAAGCGCGCACGGCAAGAGGCGAGGG
GCGGCGACTGGTGAGTACGCCAAAAATTTTGACTAGCGGAGGCTAGAAGGAGAGAGATGGGTGCGAGAGC
GTCAGTATTAAGCGGGGGAGAATTAGATCGCGATGGGAAAAAATTCGGTTAAGGCCAGGGGGAAAGAAAA
AATATAAATTAAAACATATAGTATGGGCAAGCAGGGAGCTAGAACGATTCGCAGTTAATCCTGGCCTGTT
AGAAACATCAGAAGGCTGTAGACAAATACTGGGACAGCTACAACCATCCCTTCAGACAGGATCAGAAGAA
CTTAGATCATTATATAATACAGTAGCAACCCTCTATTGTGTGCATCAAAGGATAGAGATAAAAGACACCA
AGGAAGCTTTAGACAAGATAGAGGAAGAGCAAAACAAAAGTAAGACCACCGCACAGCAAGCGGCCGCTGA
TCTTCAGACCTGGAGGAGGAGATATGAGGGACAATTGGAGAAGTGAATTATATAAATATAAAGTAGTAAA
AATTGAACCATTAGGAGTAGCACCCACCAAGGCAAAGAGAAGAGTGGTGCAGAGAGAAAAAAGAGCAGTG
GGAATAGGAGCTTTGTTCCTTGGGTTCTTGGGAGCAGCAGGAAGCACTATGGGCGCAGCGTCAATGACGC
TGACGGTACAGGCCAGACAATTATTGTCTGGTATAGTGCAGCAGCAGAACAATTTGCTGAGGGCTATTGA
GGCGCAACAGCATCTGTTGCAACTCACAGTCTGGGGCATCAAGCAGCTCCAGGCAAGAATCCTGGCTGTG
GAAAGATACCTAAAGGATCAACAGCTCCTGGGGATTTGGGGTTGCTCTGGAAAACTCATTTGCACCACTG
CTGTGCCTTGGAATGCTAGTTGGAGTAATAAATCTCTGGAACAGATTTGGAATCACACGACCTGGATGGA
GTGGGACAGAGAAATTAACAATTACACAAGCTTAATACACTCCTTAATTGAAGAATCGCAAAACCAGCAA
GAAAAGAATGAACAAGAATTATTGGAATTAGATAAATGGGCAAGTTTGTGGAATTGGTTTAACATAACAA
ATTGGCTGTGGTATATAAAATTATTCATAATGATAGTAGGAGGCTTGGTAGGTTTAAGAATAGTTTTTGC
TGTACTTTCTATAGTGAATAGAGTTAGGCAGGGATATTCACCATTATCGTTTCAGACCCACCTCCCAACC
CCGAGGGGACCCAGAGAGGGCCTATTTCCCATGATTCCTTCATATTTGCATATACGATACAAGGCTGTTA
GAGAGATAATTAGAATTAATTTGACTGTAAACACAAAGATATTAGTACAAAATACGTGACGTAGAAAGTA
ATAATTTCTTGGGTAGTTTGCAGTTTTAAAATTATGTTTTAAAATGGACTATCATATGCTTACCGTAACT
TGAAAGTATTTCGATTTCTTGGCTTTATATATCTTGTGGAAAGGACGAAACACCGCACGGCCGACACTTC
CAATCGTTTAAGAGCTATGCTGGAAACAGCATAGCAAGTTTAAATAAGGCTAGTCCGTTATCAACTTGAA
AAAGTGGCACCGAGTCGGTGCTTTTTTTGAATTCTAGATCTTGAGACAAATGGCAGTATTCATCCACAAT
TTTAAAAGAAAAGGGGGGATTGGGGGGTACAGTGCAGGGGAAAGAATAGTAGACATAATAGCAACAGACA
TACAAACTAAAGAATTACAAAAACAAATTACAAAAATTCAAAATTTTCGGGTTTATTACAGGGACAGCAG
AGATCCACTTTGGCGCCGGCTCGAGTGGCTCCGGTGCCCGTCAGTGGGCAGAGCGCACATCGCCCACAGT
CCCCGAGAAGTTGGGGGGAGGGGTCGGCAATTGAACCGGTGCCTAGAGAAGGTGGCGCGGGGTAAACTGG
GAAAGTGATGTCGTGTACTGGCTCCGCCTTTTTCCCGAGGGTGGGGGAGAACCGTATATAAGTGCAGTAG
TCGCCGTGAACGTTCTTTTTCGCAACGGGTTTGCCGCCAGAACACAGGTGTCGTGACGCGGGATCCGCCA
CCATGACCGAGTACAAGCCCACGGTGCGCCTCGCCACCCGCGACGACGTCCCCAGGGCCGTACGCACCCT
CGCCGCCGCGTTCGCCGACTACCCCGCCACGCGCCACACCGTCGATCCGGACCGCCACATCGAGCGGGTC
ACCGAGCTGCAAGAACTCTTCCTCACGCGCGTCGGGCTCGACATCGGCAAGGTGTGGGTCGCGGACGACG
GCGCCGCGGTGGCGGTCTGGACCACGCCGGAGAGCGTCGAAGCGGGGGCGGTGTTCGCCGAGATCGGCCC
GCGCATGGCCGAGTTGAGCGGTTCCCGGCTGGCCGCGCAGCAACAGATGGAAGGCCTCCTGGCGCCGCAC
CGGCCCAAGGAGCCCGCGTGGTTCCTGGCCACCGTCGGAGTCTCGCCCGACCACCAGGGCAAGGGTCTGG
GCAGCGCCGTCGTGCTCCCCGGAGTGGAGGCGGCCGAGCGCGCCGGGGTGCCCGCCTTCCTGGAGACCTC
CGCGCCCCGCAACCTCCCCTTCTACGAGCGGCTCGGCTTCACCGTCACCGCCGACGTCGAGGTGCCCGAA
GGACCGCGCACCTGGTGCATGACCCGCAAGCCCGGTGCCTGAACGCGTTAAGTCGACAATCAACCTCTGG
ATTACAAAATTTGTGAAAGATTGACTGGTATTCTTAACTATGTTGCTCCTTTTACGCTATGTGGATACGC
TGCTTTAATGCCTTTGTATCATGCTATTGCTTCCCGTATGGCTTTCATTTTCTCCTCCTTGTATAAATCC
TGGTTGCTGTCTCTTTATGAGGAGTTGTGGCCCGTTGTCAGGCAACGTGGCGTGGTGTGCACTGTGTTTG
CTGACGCAACCCCCACTGGTTGGGGCATTGCCACCACCTGTCAGCTCCTTTCCGGGACTTTCGCTTTCCC
CCTCCCTATTGCCACGGCGGAACTCATCGCCGCCTGCCTTGCCCGCTGCTGGACAGGGGCTCGGCTGTTG
GGCACTGACAATTCCGTGGTGTTGTCGGGGAAATCATCGTCCTTTCCTTGGCTGCTCGCCTGTGTTGCCA
CCTGGATTCTGCGCGGGACGTCCTTCTGCTACGTCCCTTCGGCCCTCAATCCAGCGGACCTTCCTTCCCG
CGGCCTGCTGCCGGCTCTGCGGCCTCTTCCGCGTCTTCGCCTTCGCCCTCAGACGAGTCGGATCTCCCTT
TGGGCCGCCTCCCCGCGTCGACTTTAAGACCAATGACTTACAAGGCAGCTGTAGATCTTAGCCACTTTTT
AAAAGAAAAGGGGGGACTGGAAGGGCTAATTCACTCCCAACGAAGACAAGATCTGCTTTTTGCTTGTACT
GGGTCTCTCTGGTTAGACCAGATCTGAGCCTGGGAGCTCTCTGGCTAACTAGGGAACCCACTGCTTAAGC
CTCAATAAAGCTTGCCTTGAGTGCTTCAAGTAGTGTGTGCCCGTCTGTTGTGTGACTCTGGTAACTAGAG
ATCCCTCAGACCCTTTTAGTCAGTGTGGAAAATCTCTAGCAGTACGTATAGTAGTTCATGTCATCTTATT
ATTCAGTATTTATAACTTGCAAAGAAATGAATATCAGAGAGTGAGAGGAACTTGTTTATTGCAGCTTATA
ATGGTTACAAATAAAGCAATAGCATCACAAATTTCACAAATAAAGCATTTTTTTCACTGCATTCTAGTTG
TGGTTTGTCCAAACTCATCAATGTATCTTATCATGTCTGGCTCTAGCTATCCCGCCCCTAACTCCGCCCA
TCCCGCCCCTAACTCCGCCCAGTTCCGCCCATTCTCCGCCCCATGGCTGACTAATTTTTTTTATTTATGC
AGAGGCCGAGGCCGCCTCGGCCTCTGAGCTATTCCAGAAGTAGTGAGGAGGCTTTTTTGGAGGCCTAGGG
ACGTACCCAATTCGCCCTATAGTGAGTCGTATTACGCGCGCTCACTGGCCGTCGTTTTACAACGTCGTGA
CTGGGAAAACCCTGGCGTTACCCAACTTAATCGCCTTGCAGCACATCCCCCTTTCGCCAGCTGGCGTAAT
AGCGAAGAGGCCCGCACCGATCGCCCTTCCCAACAGTTGCGCAGCCTGAATGGCGAATGGG
[124 nt withheld, positions 4962-5085]
C
[91 nt withheld, positions 5087-5177]
A
[49 nt withheld, positions 5179-5227]
CCTTTGACGTTGGAGTCCACGTTCTTT
[37 nt withheld, positions 5255-5291]
ACCCTATCTCGGTCTATTCTTTTGATTTATAAGGGATTTTGCCGATTTCGGCCTATTGGTTAAAAAATGA
GCTGATTTAACAAAAATTTAACGCGAATTTTAACAAAATATTAACGCTTACAATTTAGGTGGCACTTTTC
GGGGAAATGTGCGCGGAACCCCTATTTGTTTATTTTTCTAAATACATTCAAATATGTATCCGCTCATGAG
ACAATAACCCTGATAAATGCTTCAATAATATTGAAAAAGGAAGAGTATGAGTATTCAACATTTCCGTGTC
GCCCTTATTCCCTTTTTTGCGGCATTTTGCCTTCCTGTTTTTGCTCACCCAGAAACGCTGGTGAAAGTAA
AAGATGCTGAAGATCAGTTGGGTGCACGAGTGGGTTACATCGAACTGGATCTCAACAGCGGTAAGATCCT
TGAGAGTTTTCGCCCCGAAGAACGTTTTCCAATGATGAGCACTTTTAAAGTTCTGCTATGTGGCGCGGTA
TTATCCCGTATTGACGCCGGGCAAGAGCAACTCGGTCGCCGCATACACTATTCTCAGAATGACTTGGTTG
AGTACTCACCAGTCACAGAAAAGCATCTTACGGATGGCATGACAGTAAGAGAATTATGCAGTGCTGCCAT
AACCATGAGTGATAACACTGCGGCCAACTTACTTCTGACAACGATCGGAGGACCGAAGGAGCTAACCGCT
TTTTTGCACAACATGGGGGATCATGTAACTCGCCTTGATCGTTGGGAACCGGAGCTGAATGAAGCCATAC
CAAACGACGAGCGTGACACCACGATGCCTGTAGCAATGGCAACAACGTTGCGCAAACTATTAACTGGCGA
ACTACTTACTCTAGCTTCCCGGCAACAATTAATAGACTGGATGGAGGCGGATAAAGTTGCAGGACCACTT
CTGCGCTCGGCCCTTCCGGCTGGCTGGTTTATTGCTGATAAATCTGGAGCCGGTGAGCGTGGGTCTCGCG
GTATCATTGCAGCACTGGGGCCAGATGGTAAGCCCTCCCGTATCGTAGTTATCTACACGACGGGGAGTCA
GGCAACTATGGATGAACGAAATAGACAGATCGCTGAGATAGGTGCCTCACTGATTAAGCATTGGTAACTG
TCAGACCAAGTTTACTCATATATACTTTAGATTGATTTAAAACTTCATTTTTAATTTAAAAGGATCTAGG
TGAAGATCCTTTTTGATAATCTCATGACCAAAATCCCTTAACGTGAGTTTTCGTTCCACTGAGCGTCAGA
CCCCGTAGAAAAGATCAAAGGATCTTCTTGAGATCCTTTTTTTCTGCGCGTAATCTGCTGCTTGCAAACA
AAAAAACCACCGCTACCAGCGGTGGTTTGTTTGCCGGATCAAGAGCTACCAACTCTTTTTCCGAAGGTAA
CTGGCTTCAGCAGAGCGCAGATACCAAATACTGTTCTTCTAGTGTAGCCGTAGTTAGGCCACCACTTCAA
GAACTCTGTAGCACCGCCTACATACCTCGCTCTGCTAATCCTGTTACCAGTGGCTGCTGCCAGTGGCGAT
AAGTCGTGTCTTACCGGGTTGGACTCAAGACGATAGTTACCGGATAAGGCGCAGCGGTCGGGCTGAACGG
GGGGTTCGTGCACACAGCCCAGCTTGGAGCGAACGACCTACACCGAACTGAGATACCTACAGCGTGAGCT
ATGAGAAAGCGCCACGCTTCCCGAAGGGAGAAAGGCGGACAGGTATCCGGTAAGCGGCAGGGTCGGAACA
GGAGAGCGCACGAGGGAGCTTCCAGGGGGAAACGCCTGGTATCTTTATAGTCCTGTCGGGTTTCGCCACC
TCTGACTTGAGCGTCGATTTTTGTGATGCTCGTCAGGGGGGCGGAGCCTATGGAAAAACGCCAGCAACGC
GGCCTTTTTACGGTTCCTGGCCTTTTGCTGGCCTTTTGCTCACATGTTCTTTCCTGCGTTATCCCCTGAT
TCTGTGGATAACCGTATTACCGCCTTTGAGTGAGCTGATACCGCTCGCCGC
Features (pLannotate 1.2.2; 28 found; start..end, strand, type, name):
      4..46      +  rep_origin     RSF ori (fragment): Plasmids containing the RSF 1030 origin of replication can be propagated in E. coli cells that contain additional plasmids with compatible origins.
     48..140     +  CDS            lacI (fragment): lac repressor; lacI; The lac repressor binds to the lac operator to inhibit transcription in E. coli. This inhibition can be relieved by adding lactose or isopropyl-β-D-thiogalactopyranoside (IPTG).
    153..174     +  protein_bind   CAP binding site: CAP binding activates transcription in the presence of cAMP. E. coli catabolite activator protein
    189..219     +  promoter       lac promoter: promoter for the E. coli lac operon
    227..243     +  protein_bind   lac operator: The lac repressor binds to the lac operator to inhibit transcription in E. coli. This inhibition can be relieved by adding lactose or isopropyl-β-D-thiogalactopyranoside (IPTG). lac repressor encoded by lacI
    288..306     +  promoter       T3 promoter: promoter for bacteriophage T3 RNA polymerase
    334..560     +  promoter       RSV promoter: Rous sarcoma virus enhancer/promoter
    561..741     +  LTR            5' LTR (truncated): truncated 5' long terminal repeat (LTR) from HIV-1
    788..913     +  misc_feature   HIV-1 Ψ: packaging signal of human immunodeficiency virus type 1
    897..1260    +  CDS            HIV-1 gag (fragment): gag protein from human immunodeficiency virus 1; gag
   1406..1639    +  misc_feature   RRE: The Rev response element (RRE) of HIV-1 allows for Rev-dependent mRNA export from the nucleus to the cytoplasm.
   2016..2042    +  CDS            Rev (fragment): human immunodeficiency virus 1 (HIV-1) Rev protein; rev; enhances nuclear export of unspliced and incompletely spliced viral mRNAs
   2046..2286    +  promoter       U6 promoter: RNA polymerase III promoter for human U6 snRNA
   2334..2401    +  misc_RNA       tracrRNA (fragment): trans-activating CRISPR RNA for the Streptococcus pyogenes CRISPR/Cas9 system
   2450..2567    +  misc_feature   cPPT/CTS: central polypurine tract and central termination sequence of HIV-1
   2636..2847    +  promoter       EF-1α core promoter: core promoter for human elongation factor EF-1α
   2873..3472    +  CDS            PuroR (fragment): puromycin N-acetyltransferase; pac from Streptomyces; confers resistance to puromycin
   3488..4076    +  misc_feature   WPRE: woodchuck hepatitis virus posttranscriptional regulatory element
   4127..4146    +  misc_feature   cPPT/CTS (fragment): central polypurine tract and central termination sequence of HIV-1
   4148..4381    +  LTR            3' LTR (ΔU3): self-inactivating 3' long terminal repeat (LTR) from HIV-1
   4459..4580    +  polyA_signal   SV40 poly(A) signal: SV40 polyadenylation signal
   4620..4755    +  rep_origin     SV40 ori: SV40 origin of replication
   4776..4794    -  promoter       T7 promoter: promoter for bacteriophage T7 RNA polymerase
   4802..4957    +  CDS            lacZα (fragment): LacZα fragment of β-galactosidase; lacZ fragment
   4962..5390    +  rep_origin     f1 ori (sequence partly withheld): f1 bacteriophage origin of replication; arrow indicates direction of (+) strand synthesis
   5443..5547    +  promoter       AmpR promoter: bla
   5548..6408    +  CDS            AmpR: β-lactamase; bla; confers resistance to ampicillin, carbenicillin, and related antibiotics
   6579..7167    +  rep_origin     ori: high-copy-number ColE1/pMB1/pBR322/pUC origin of replication
