[The description below was written by a language model from this plasmid's Addgene catalogue record and pLannotate feature annotations shown in this document.]
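Description:
DYNC1H1 D1.1 gRNA is a third-generation lentiviral CRISPR guide plasmid built on the pLenti-sgRNA backbone and designed to express a single guide RNA against human DYNC1H1, the cytoplasmic dynein 1 heavy chain gene. It is propagated in E. coli through a high-copy ColE1/pUC-type origin with ampicillin selection (AmpR under its own promoter). An f1 origin, an SV40 origin and remnants of lac/lacZα cloning-vector sequence are also annotated in the backbone. The catalogue lists the backbone without insert as 9,151 bp, whereas the sequenced record is 7,302 nt. The guide was cloned between BsmBI sites that were destroyed in the process, which would fit loss of a stuffer fragment, although the record does not explain the size difference.

The viral cassette is driven by an RSV promoter fused to a truncated HIV-1 5' LTR, making genomic RNA production Tat-independent. It is followed by the Ψ packaging signal with a partial gag sequence, the RRE for Rev-dependent nuclear export, a cPPT/CTS element, WPRE to enhance transcript expression, and a self-inactivating ΔU3 3' LTR with a downstream SV40 polyadenylation signal. Within this frame, a human U6 RNA polymerase III promoter transcribes the DYNC1H1 spacer joined to a Streptococcus pyogenes Cas9 guide scaffold (annotated as a tracrRNA fragment). A separate EF-1α core promoter drives puromycin N-acetyltransferase for selecting transduced mammalian cells. No Cas9 coding sequence is annotated, so the nuclease must be supplied separately. The plasmid belongs to a guide series used for a large-scale analysis of Cas9-mediated cell-cycle gene knockouts in human cell lines.
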