Addgene plasmid #90658: DYNC1H1 D1.1 gRNA
Purpose: 3rd generation lentiviral gRNA plasmid targeting human DYNC1H1
Depositing lab: Iain Cheeseman. Depositing organization: Whitehead Institute for Biomedical Research. Publication: Large-Scale Analysis of CRISPR/Cas9 Cell-Cycle Knockouts Reveals the Diversity of p53-Dependent Responses to Cell-Cycle Defects. McKinley KL, Cheeseman IM. Dev Cell. 2017 Feb 27;40(4):405-420.e2. doi: 10.1016/j.devcel.2017.01.012. Epub 2017 Feb 16. PubMed 28216383.
Backbone
  Vector backbone: pLenti-sgRNA
  Backbone manufacturer: Eric Lander & David Sabatini labs (Addgene plasmid #71409)
  Backbone size w/o insert (bp): 9151
  Vector type: Lentiviral, CRISPR
  Selectable markers: Puromycin
Growth in bacteria
  Bacterial resistance: Ampicillin, 100 μg/mL
  Growth temperature: 37°C
  Growth strain: NEB Stable
  Copy number: Unknown
Gene/Insert
  Gene/Insert name: DYNC1H1 (Guide Designation D1.1) (alt name: pKMKO series)
  gRNA/shRNA sequence: CACCgCACGGCCGACACTTCCAATC
  Species: H. sapiens (human)
  Promoter: U6
  Cloning method: Restriction Enzyme; 5′ cloning site BsmBI (destroyed during cloning); 3′ cloning site BsmBI (destroyed during cloning)
  Sequencing primers: 5′ hU6-F (5'-GAGGGCCTATTTCCCATGATT-3'); 3′ EF1a-R (5'-CACGGCGACTACTGCACTTA-3')
Terms and licenses: Academic/Nonprofit Terms; Industry Terms: Not Available to Industry
Depositor comments: Please note that gRNA target sequence listed is not strictly the 20nt spacer sequence, but also contains the 5' BsmBI overhang. For more information about knockout human cell lines generated using this plasmid, please see http://cellcycleknockouts.wi.mit.edu/ .
How to cite: DYNC1H1 D1.1 gRNA was a gift from Iain Cheeseman (Addgene plasmid # 90658 ; http://n2t.net/addgene:90658 ; RRID:Addgene_90658)
